Addgene plasmid #197632: pCDNA3-hTICAM1-VenusFlag
Purpose: Human TRIF protein expression in mammalian cells
Depositing lab: Haian Fu. Depositing organization: Emory University.
Backbone
  Vector backbone: pcDNA3
  Vector type: Mammalian Expression
Growth in bacteria
  Bacterial resistance: Ampicillin, 100 μg/mL
  Growth temperature: 37°C
  Growth strain: DH5alpha
  Copy number: High Copy
Gene/Insert
  Gene/Insert name: TICAM1 (alt name: TRIF; IIAE6; MyD88-3; PRVTIRB; TICAM-1)
  Species: H. sapiens (human)
  Entrez Gene: TICAM1 (a.k.a. IIAE6, MyD88-3, PRVTIRB, TICAM-1, TRIF)
  Tag / fusion protein: Venus-Flag (C terminal on insert)
  Cloning method: Gateway Cloning
Terms and licenses: Academic/Nonprofit Terms; Industry Terms: Not Available to Industry
How to cite: pCDNA3-hTICAM1-VenusFlag was a gift from Haian Fu (Addgene plasmid # 197632 ; http://n2t.net/addgene:197632 ; RRID:Addgene_197632)
