[The description below was written by a language model from this plasmid's Addgene catalogue record and pLannotate feature annotations shown in this document.]
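Description:
pCDNA3-hTICAM1-VenusFlag is a pcDNA3-based mammalian expression plasmid of about 8.4 kb that produces human TICAM1 (TRIF), the TIR-domain adaptor used by TLR3, TLR4 and TLR5 to drive NF-κB and IRF activation in innate immune signalling. It is propagated in E. coli through a high-copy ColE1/pUC-type origin and selected with ampicillin via the β-lactamase gene and its own promoter. An f1 origin is also present, and short fragments of lac regulatory elements and the pBR322 bom region are backbone remnants.

The TICAM1 open reading frame was introduced by Gateway cloning and is flanked by attB1 and attB2 sites. It sits downstream of the human CMV immediate early enhancer and promoter, with a T7 promoter between the CMV promoter and the insert that could serve for in vitro transcription or sequencing. Downstream of attB2, the annotation shows a FLAG epitope (detected as a fragment) followed by Venus, a fast-maturing yellow fluorescent protein, giving the C-terminal fusion tag listed in the catalogue. In the annotated sequence, FLAG precedes Venus, despite the "Venus-Flag" name. An HSV TK polyadenylation signal follows the fusion, and only a small fragment of the bGH signal is detected. A brief hit to a truncated HIV-1 LTR near the promoter is probably an annotation artefact rather than a functional viral element.

A separate SV40 promoter–neo–SV40 poly(A) cassette allows G418 selection of stably transfected mammalian cells. The fusion lets TRIF be followed by fluorescence and detected or immunoprecipitated through FLAG. The record gives the purpose only as human TRIF expression in mammalian cells.
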