Features (pLannotate 1.2.2; 24 found; start..end, strand, type, name):
     28..80      -  misc_feature   bom (fragment): basis of mobility region from pBR322
    235..614     +  enhancer       CMV enhancer: human cytomegalovirus immediate early enhancer
    615..818     +  promoter       CMV promoter: human cytomegalovirus (CMV) immediate early promoter
    814..847     +  LTR            5' LTR (truncated) (fragment): truncated 5' long terminal repeat (LTR) from HIV-1
    863..881     +  promoter       T7 promoter: promoter for bacteriophage T7 RNA polymerase
    911..935     +  protein_bind   attB1: mutant version of attB; recombination site for the Gateway® BP reaction BP Clonase™
    941..3076    +  CDS            TICAM1: TCAM1_HUMAN - Also known as PRVTIRB, TRIF. Experimental evidence at protein level: Swiss-Prot protein existence level 1. Involved in innate immunity against invading pathogens. Adapter used by TLR3, TLR4 (through TICAM2) and TLR5 to mediate NF- kappa-B and interferon-regulatory factor (IRF) activation, and to induce apoptosis (PubMed:12471095, PubMed:12539043, PubMed:14739303, PubMed:28747347). Ligand binding to these receptors results in TRIF recruitment through its TIR domain (PubMed:12471095, PubMed:12539043, PubMed:14739303). Distinct protein-interaction motifs allow recruitment of the eff
   3081..3105    -  protein_bind   attB2: mutant version of attB; recombination site for the Gateway® BP reaction BP Clonase™
   3119..3139    +  CDS            FLAG (fragment): FLAG® epitope tag, followed by an enterokinase cleavage site
   3170..3889    +  CDS            Venus: yellow fluorescent protein (YFP) with fast and efficient maturation (Nagai et al., 2002) mammalian codon-optimized
   3973..4021    +  polyA_signal   HSV TK poly(A) signal: herpes simplex virus thymidine kinase polyadenylation signal (Cole and Stacy, 1985)
   4112..4128    -  polyA_signal   bGH poly(A) signal (fragment): bovine growth hormone polyadenylation signal
   4223..4651    +  rep_origin     f1 ori (sequence partly withheld): f1 bacteriophage origin of replication; arrow indicates direction of (+) strand synthesis
   4665..4994    +  promoter       SV40 promoter: SV40 enhancer and early promoter
   5061..5852    +  CDS            neo: KKA2_KLEPN - Also known as kan, nptII. Experimental evidence at protein level: Swiss-Prot protein existence level 1. Resistance to kanamycin, neomycin, paromomycin, ribostamycin, butirosin and gentamicin B. From Klebsiella pneumoniae.
   5878..6036    +  CDS            ble (fragment): BLE_KLEPN - Experimental evidence at protein level: Swiss-Prot protein existence level 1. Binding protein with a strong affinity to the bleomycin family of antibiotics. Binds to CL990; an antimitotic-antibiotic compound. From Klebsiella pneumoniae.
   6031..6152    +  polyA_signal   SV40 poly(A) signal: SV40 polyadenylation signal
   6225..6241    -  protein_bind   lac operator: The lac repressor binds to the lac operator to inhibit transcription in E. coli. This inhibition can be relieved by adding lactose or isopropyl-β-D-thiogalactopyranoside (IPTG). lac repressor encoded by lacI
   6249..6279    -  promoter       lac promoter: promoter for the E. coli lac operon
   6294..6315    -  protein_bind   CAP binding site: CAP binding activates transcription in the presence of cAMP. E. coli catabolite activator protein
   6328..6420    -  CDS            lacI (fragment): lac repressor; lacI; The lac repressor binds to the lac operator to inhibit transcription in E. coli. This inhibition can be relieved by adding lactose or isopropyl-β-D-thiogalactopyranoside (IPTG).
   6603..7191    -  rep_origin     ori: high-copy-number ColE1/pMB1/pBR322/pUC origin of replication
   7362..8222    -  CDS            AmpR: β-lactamase; bla; confers resistance to ampicillin, carbenicillin, and related antibiotics
   8223..8327    -  promoter       AmpR promoter: bla
>Addgene plasmid #197632 | pCDNA3-hTICAM1-VenusFlag | addgene full sequence | sequence record 392629 | Addgene NGS Result
GACGGATCGGGAGATCTCCCGATCCCCTATGGTGCACTCTCAGTACAATCTGCTCTGATGCCGCATAGTT
AAGCCAGTATCTGCTCCCTGCTTGTGTGTTGGAGGTCGCTGAGTAGTGCGCGAGCAAAATTTAAGCTACA
ACAAGGCAAGGCTTGACCGACAATTGCATGAAGAATCTGCTTAGGGTTAGGCGTTTTGCGCTGCTTCGCG
ATGTACGGGCCAGATATACGCGTTGACATTGATTATTGACTAGTTATTAATAGTAATCAATTACGGGGTC
ATTAGTTCATAGCCCATATATGGAGTTCCGCGTTACATAACTTACGGTAAATGGCCCGCCTGGCTGACCG
CCCAACGACCCCCGCCCATTGACGTCAATAATGACGTATGTTCCCATAGTAACGCCAATAGGGACTTTCC
ATTGACGTCAATGGGTGGAGTATTTACGGTAAACTGCCCACTTGGCAGTACATCAAGTGTATCATATGCC
AAGTACGCCCCCTATTGACGTCAATGACGGTAAATGGCCCGCCTGGCATTATGCCCAGTACATGACCTTA
TGGGACTTTCCTACTTGGCAGTACATCTACGTATTAGTCATCGCTATTACCATGGTGATGCGGTTTTGGC
AGTACATCAATGGGCGTGGATAGCGGTTTGACTCACGGGGATTTCCAAGTCTCCACCCCATTGACGTCAA
TGGGAGTTTGTTTTGGCACCAAAATCAACGGGACTTTCCAAAATGTCGTAACAACTCCGCCCCATTGACG
CAAATGGGCGGTAGGCGTGTACGGTGGGAGGTCTATATAAGCAGAGCTCTCTGGCTAACTAGAGAACCCA
CTGCTTACTGGCTTATCGAAATTAATACGACTCACTATAGGGAGACCCAAGCTTGCTAGTTAAGCTAGCA
ACAAGTTTGTACAAAAAAGCAGGCTCCACCATGGCCTGCACAGGCCCATCACTTCCTAGCGCCTTCGACA
TTCTAGGTGCAGCAGGCCAGGACAAGCTCTTGTATCTGAAGCACAAACTGAAGACCCCACGCCCAGGCTG
CCAGGGGCAGGACCTCCTGCATGCCATGGTTCTCCTGAAGCTGGGCCAGGAAACTGAGGCCAGGATCTCT
CTAGAGGCATTGAAGGCCGATGCGGTGGCCCGGCTGGTGGCCCGCCAGTGGGCTGGCGTGGACAGCACCG
AGGACCCAGAGGAGCCCCCAGATGTGTCCTGGGCTGTGGCCCGCTTGTACCACCTGCTGGCTGAGGAGAA
GCTGTGCCCCGCCTCGCTGCGGGACGTGGCCTACCAGGAAGCCGTCCGCACCCTCAGCTCCAGGGACGAC
CACCGGCTGGGGGAACTTCAGGATGAGGCCCGAAACCGGTGTGGGTGGGACATTGCTGGGGATCCAGGGA
GCATCCGGACGCTCCAGTCCAATCTGGGCTGCCTCCCACCATCCTCGGCTTTGCCCTCTGGGACCAGGAG
CCTCCCACGCCCCATTGACGGTGTTTCGGACTGGAGCCAAGGGTGCTCCCTGCGATCCACTGGCAGCCCT
GCCTCCCTGGCCAGCAACTTGGAAATCAGCCAGTCCCCTACCATGCCCTTCCTCAGCCTGCACCGCAGCC
CACATGGGCCCAGCAAGCTCTGTGACGACCCCCAGGCCAGCTTGGTGCCCGAGCCTGTCCCCGGTGGCTG
CCAGGAGCCTGAGGAGATGAGCTGGCCGCCATCGGGGGAGATTGCCAGCCCACCAGAGCTGCCAAGCAGC
CCACCTCCTGGGCTTCCCGAAGTGGCCCCAGATGCAACCTCCACTGGCCTCCCTGATACCCCCGCAGCTC
CAGAAACCAGCACCAACTACCCAGTGGAGTGCACCGAGGGGTCTGCAGGCCCCCAGTCTCTCCCCTTGCC
TATTCTGGAGCCGGTCAAAAACCCCTGCTCTGTCAAAGACCAGACGCCACTCCAACTTTCTGTAGAAGAT
ACCACCTCTCCAAATACCAAGCCGTGCCCACCTACTCCCACCACCCCAGAAACATCCCCTCCTCCTCCTC
CTCCTCCTCCTTCATCTACTCCTTGTTCAGCTCACCTGACCCCCTCCTCCCTGTTCCCTTCCTCCCTGGA
ATCATCATCGGAACAGAAATTCTATAACTTTGTGATCCTCCACGCCAGGGCAGACGAACACATCGCCCTG
CGGGTTCGGGAGAAGCTGGAGGCCCTTGGCGTGCCCGACGGGGCCACCTTCTGCGAGGATTTCCAGGTGC
CGGGGCGCGGGGAGCTGAGCTGCCTGCAGGACGCCATAGACCACTCAGCTTTCATCATCCTACTTCTCAC
CTCCAACTTCGACTGTCGCCTGAGCCTGCACCAGGTGAACCAAGCCATGATGAGCAACCTCACGCGACAG
GGGTCGCCAGACTGTGTCATCCCCTTCCTGCCCCTGGAGAGCTCCCCGGCCCAGCTCAGCTCCGACACGG
CCAGCCTGCTCTCCGGGCTGGTGCGGCTGGACGAACACTCCCAGATCTTCGCCAGGAAGGTGGCCAACAC
CTTCAAGCCCCACAGGCTTCAGGCCCGAAAGGCCATGTGGAGGAAGGAACAGGACACCCGAGCCCTGCGG
GAACAGAGCCAACACCTGGACGGTGAGCGGATGCAGGCGGCGGCACTGAACGCAGCCTACTCAGCCTACC
TCCAGAGCTACTTGTCCTACCAGGCACAGATGGAGCAGCTCCAGGTGGCTTTTGGGAGCCACATGTCATT
TGGGACTGGGGCGCCCTATGGGGCTCGAATGCCCTTTGGGGGCCAGGTGCCCCTGGGAGCCCCGCCACCC
TTTCCCACTTGGCCGGGGTGCCCGCAGCCGCCACCCCTGCACGCATGGCAGGCTGGCACCCCCCCACCGC
CCTCCCCACAGCCAGCAGCCTTTCCACAGTCACTGCCCTTCCCGCAGTCCCCAGCCTTCCCTACGGCCTC
ACCCGCACCCCCTCAGAGCCCAGGGCTGCAACCCCTCATTATCCACCACGCACAGATGGTACAGCTGGGG
CTGAACAACCACATGTGGAACCAGAGAGGGTCCCAGGCGCCCGAGGACAAGACGCAGGAGGCAGAATTGG
ACCCAGCTTTCTTGTACAAAGTGGTTGATCTCGAGGACTACAAGGACGACGATGACAAGGGAGGGGGTGG
ATCTGGAGGGGGTGGATCTATGGTGAGCAAGGGCGAGGAGCTGTTCACCGGGGTGGTGCCCATCCTGGTC
GAGCTGGACGGCGACGTAAACGGCCACAAGTTCAGCGTGTCCGGCGAGGGCGAGGGCGATGCCACCTACG
GCAAGCTGACCCTGAAGCTGATCTGCACCACCGGCAAGCTGCCCGTGCCCTGGCCCACCCTCGTGACCAC
CCTGGGCTACGGCCTGCAGTGCTTCGCCCGCTACCCCGACCACATGAAGCAGCACGACTTCTTCAAGTCC
GCCATGCCCGAAGGCTACGTCCAGGAGCGCACCATCTTCTTCAAGGACGACGGCAACTACAAGACCCGCG
CCGAGGTGAAGTTCGAGGGCGACACCCTGGTGAACCGCATCGAGCTGAAGGGCATCGACTTCAAGGAGGA
CGGCAACATCCTGGGGCACAAGCTGGAGTACAACTACAACAGCCACAACGTCTATATCACCGCCGACAAG
CAGAAGAACGGCATCAAGGCCAACTTCAAGATCCGCCACAACATCGAGGACGGCGGCGTGCAGCTCGCCG
ACCACTACCAGCAGAACACCCCCATCGGCGACGGCCCCGTGCTGCTGCCCGACAACCACTACCTGAGCTA
CCAGTCCGCCCTGAGCAAAGACCCCAACGAGAAGCGCGATCACATGGTCCTGCTGGAGTTCGTGACCGCC
GCCGGGATCACTCTCGGCATGGACGAGCTGTACAAGTAAGGTACCGGTTAGTAATGAGTTTAAACGGGGG
AGGCTAACTGAAACACGGAAGGAGACAATACCGGAAGGAACCCGCGCTATGACGGCAATAAAAAGACAGA
ATAAAACGCACGGGTGTTGGGTCGTTTGTTCATAAACGCGGGGTTCGGTCCCAGGGCTGGCACTCTGTCG
ATACCCCACCGAGACCCCATTGGGGCCAATACGCCCGCGTTTCTTCCTTTTCCCCACCCCACCCCCCAAG
TTCGGGTGAAGGCCCAGGGCTCGCAGCCAACGTCGGGGCGGCAGGCCCTGCCATAGCAGATCTGCGCAGC
TGGGGCTCTAGGGGGTATCCCC
[124 nt withheld, positions 4223-4346]
C
[91 nt withheld, positions 4348-4438]
A
[49 nt withheld, positions 4440-4488]
CCTTTGACGTTGGAGTCCACGTTCTTT
[37 nt withheld, positions 4516-4552]
ACCCTATCTCGGTCTATTCTTTTGATTTATAAGGGATTTTGCCGATTTCGGCCTATTGGTTAAAAAATGA
GCTGATTTAACAAAAATTTAACGCGAATTAATTCTGTGGAATGTGTGTCAGTTAGGGTGTGGAAAGTCCC
CAGGCTCCCCAGCAGGCAGAAGTATGCAAAGCATGCATCTCAATTAGTCAGCAACCAGGTGTGGAAAGTC
CCCAGGCTCCCCAGCAGGCAGAAGTATGCAAAGCATGCATCTCAATTAGTCAGCAACCATAGTCCCGCCC
CTAACTCCGCCCATCCCGCCCCTAACTCCGCCCAGTTCCGCCCATTCTCCGCCCCATGGCTGACTAATTT
TTTTTATTTATGCAGAGGCCGAGGCCGCCTCTGCCTCTGAGCTATTCCAGAAGTAGTGAGGAGGCTTTTT
TGGAGGCCTAGGCTTTTGCAAAAAGCTCCCGGGAGCTTGTATATCCATTTTCGGATCTGATCAAGAGACA
GGATGAGGATCGTTTCGCATGATTGAACAAGATGGATTGCACGCAGGTTCTCCGGCCGCTTGGGTGGAGA
GGCTATTCGGCTATGACTGGGCACAACAGACAATCGGCTGCTCTGATGCCGCCGTGTTCCGGCTGTCAGC
GCAGGGGCGCCCGGTTCTTTTTGTCAAGACCGACCTGTCCGGTGCCCTGAATGAACTGCAGGACGAGGCA
GCGCGGCTATCGTGGCTGGCCACGACGGGCGTTCCTTGCGCAGCTGTGCTCGACGTTGTCACTGAAGCGG
GAAGGGACTGGCTGCTATTGGGCGAAGTGCCGGGGCAGGATCTCCTGTCATCTCACCTTGCTCCTGCCGA
GAAAGTATCCATCATGGCTGATGCAATGCGGCGGCTGCATACGCTTGATCCGGCTACCTGCCCATTCGAC
CACCAAGCGAAACATCGCATCGAGCGAGCACGTACTCGGATGGAAGCCGGTCTTGTCGATCAGGATGATC
TGGACGAAGAGCATCAGGGGCTCGCGCCAGCCGAACTGTTCGCCAGGCTCAAGGCGCGCATGCCCGACGG
CGAGGATCTCGTCGTGACCCATGGCGATGCCTGCTTGCCGAATATCATGGTGGAAAATGGCCGCTTTTCT
GGATTCATCGACTGTGGCCGGCTGGGTGTGGCGGACCGCTATCAGGACATAGCGTTGGCTACCCGTGATA
TTGCTGAAGAGCTTGGCGGCGAATGGGCTGACCGCTTCCTCGTGCTTTACGGTATCGCCGCTCCCGATTC
GCAGCGCATCGCCTTCTATCGCCTTCTTGACGAGTTCTTCTGAGCGGGACTCTGGGGTTCGCGAAATGAC
CGACCAAGCGACGCCCAACCTGCCATCACGAGATTTCGATTCCACCGCCGCCTTCTATGAAAGGTTGGGC
TTCGGAATCGTTTTCCGGGACGCCGGCTGGATGATCCTCCAGCGCGGGGATCTCATGCTGGAGTTCTTCG
CCCACCCCAACTTGTTTATTGCAGCTTATAATGGTTACAAATAAAGCAATAGCATCACAAATTTCACAAA
TAAAGCATTTTTTTCACTGCATTCTAGTTGTGGTTTGTCCAAACTCATCAATGTATCTTATCATGTCTGT
ATACCGTCGACCTCTAGCTAGAGCTTGGCGTAATCATGGTCATAGCTGTTTCCTGTGTGAAATTGTTATC
CGCTCACAATTCCACACAACATACGAGCCGGAAGCATAAAGTGTAAAGCCTGGGGTGCCTAATGAGTGAG
CTAACTCACATTAATTGCGTTGCGCTCACTGCCCGCTTTCCAGTCGGGAAACCTGTCGTGCCAGCTGCAT
TAATGAATCGGCCAACGCGCGGGGAGAGGCGGTTTGCGTATTGGGCGCTCTTCCGCTTCCTCGCTCACTG
ACTCGCTGCGCTCGGTCGTTCGGCTGCGGCGAGCGGTATCAGCTCACTCAAAGGCGGTAATACGGTTATC
CACAGAATCAGGGGATAACGCAGGAAAGAACATGTGAGCAAAAGGCCAGCAAAAGGCCAGGAACCGTAAA
AAGGCCGCGTTGCTGGCGTTTTTCCATAGGCTCCGCCCCCCTGACGAGCATCACAAAAATCGACGCTCAA
GTCAGAGGTGGCGAAACCCGACAGGACTATAAAGATACCAGGCGTTTCCCCCTGGAAGCTCCCTCGTGCG
CTCTCCTGTTCCGACCCTGCCGCTTACCGGATACCTGTCCGCCTTTCTCCCTTCGGGAAGCGTGGCGCTT
TCTCATAGCTCACGCTGTAGGTATCTCAGTTCGGTGTAGGTCGTTCGCTCCAAGCTGGGCTGTGTGCACG
AACCCCCCGTTCAGCCCGACCGCTGCGCCTTATCCGGTAACTATCGTCTTGAGTCCAACCCGGTAAGACA
CGACTTATCGCCACTGGCAGCAGCCACTGGTAACAGGATTAGCAGAGCGAGGTATGTAGGCGGTGCTACA
GAGTTCTTGAAGTGGTGGCCTAACTACGGCTACACTAGAAGAACAGTATTTGGTATCTGCGCTCTGCTGA
AGCCAGTTACCTTCGGAAAAAGAGTTGGTAGCTCTTGATCCGGCAAACAAACCACCGCTGGTAGCGGTGG
TTTTTTTGTTTGCAAGCAGCAGATTACGCGCAGAAAAAAAGGATCTCAAGAAGATCCTTTGATCTTTTCT
ACGGGGTCTGACGCTCAGTGGAACGAAAACTCACGTTAAGGGATTTTGGTCATGAGATTATCAAAAAGGA
TCTTCACCTAGATCCTTTTAAATTAAAAATGAAGTTTTAAATCAATCTAAAGTATATATGAGTAAACTTG
GTCTGACAGTTACCAATGCTTAATCAGTGAGGCACCTATCTCAGCGATCTGTCTATTTCGTTCATCCATA
GTTGCCTGACTCCCCGTCGTGTAGATAACTACGATACGGGAGGGCTTACCATCTGGCCCCAGTGCTGCAA
TGATACCGCGAGACCCACGCTCACCGGCTCCAGATTTATCAGCAATAAACCAGCCAGCCGGAAGGGCCGA
GCGCAGAAGTGGTCCTGCAACTTTATCCGCCTCCATCCAGTCTATTAATTGTTGCCGGGAAGCTAGAGTA
AGTAGTTCGCCAGTTAATAGTTTGCGCAACGTTGTTGCCATTGCTACAGGCATCGTGGTGTCACGCTCGT
CGTTTGGTATGGCTTCATTCAGCTCCGGTTCCCAACGATCAAGGCGAGTTACATGATCCCCCATGTTGTG
CAAAAAAGCGGTTAGCTCCTTCGGTCCTCCGATCGTTGTCAGAAGTAAGTTGGCCGCAGTGTTATCACTC
ATGGTTATGGCAGCACTGCATAATTCTCTTACTGTCATGCCATCCGTAAGATGCTTTTCTGTGACTGGTG
AGTACTCAACCAAGTCATTCTGAGAATAGTGTATGCGGCGACCGAGTTGCTCTTGCCCGGCGTCAATACG
GGATAATACCGCGCCACATAGCAGAACTTTAAAAGTGCTCATCATTGGAAAACGTTCTTCGGGGCGAAAA
CTCTCAAGGATCTTACCGCTGTTGAGATCCAGTTCGATGTAACCCACTCGTGCACCCAACTGATCTTCAG
CATCTTTTACTTTCACCAGCGTTTCTGGGTGAGCAAAAACAGGAAGGCAAAATGCCGCAAAAAAGGGAAT
AAGGGCGACACGGAAATGTTGAATACTCATACTCTTCCTTTTTCAATATTATTGAAGCATTTATCAGGGT
TATTGTCTCATGAGCGGATACATATTTGAATGTATTTAGAAAAATAAACAAATAGGGGTTCCGCGCACAT
TTCCCCGAAAAGTGCCACCTGACGTC
